>Addgene plasmid #216310 | pcDNA3.1-Pert Light chain | addgene full sequence | sequence record 443900 | Addgene NGS Result
GACGGATCGGGAGATCTCCCGATCCCCTATGGTGCACTCTCAGTACAATCTGCTCTGATGCCGCATAGTT
AAGCCAGTATCTGCTCCCTGCTTGTGTGTTGGAGGTCGCTGAGTAGTGCGCGAGCAAAATTTAAGCTACA
ACAAGGCAAGGCTTGACCGACAATTGCATGAAGAATCTGCTTAGGGTTAGGCGTTTTGCGCTGCTTCGCG
ATGTACGGGCCAGATATACGCGTTGACATTGATTATTGACTAGTTATTAATAGTAATCAATTACGGGGTC
ATTAGTTCATAGCCCATATATGGAGTTCCGCGTTACATAACTTACGGTAAATGGCCCGCCTGGCTGACCG
CCCAACGACCCCCGCCCATTGACGTCAATAATGACGTATGTTCCCATAGTAACGCCAATAGGGACTTTCC
ATTGACGTCAATGGGTGGAGTATTTACGGTAAACTGCCCACTTGGCAGTACATCAAGTGTATCATATGCC
AAGTACGCCCCCTATTGACGTCAATGACGGTAAATGGCCCGCCTGGCATTATGCCCAGTACATGACCTTA
TGGGACTTTCCTACTTGGCAGTACATCTACGTATTAGTCATCGCTATTACCATGGTGATGCGGTTTTGGC
AGTACATCAATGGGCGTGGATAGCGGTTTGACTCACGGGGATTTCCAAGTCTCCACCCCATTGACGTCAA
TGGGAGTTTGTTTTGGCACCAAAATCAACGGGACTTTCCAAAATGTCGTAACAACTCCGCCCCATTGACG
CAAATGGGCGGTAGGCGTGTACGGTGGGAGGTCTATATAAGCAGAGCTCTCTGGCTAACTAGAGAACCCA
CTGCTTACTGGCTTATCGAAATTAATACGACTCACTATAGGGAGACCCAAGCTGGCTAGCGTTTAAACGG
GCCCTCTAGACTCGAGCGGCCGCCACCATGGGGATCCTTCCCAGCCCTGGGATGCCTGCGCTGCTCTCCC
TCGTGAGCCTTCTCTCCGTGCTGCTGATGGGTTGTGTAGCGGACATTCAAATGACGCAATCGCCATCATC
GTTATCAGCCAGCGTTGGGGACCGCGTAACAATTACATGTAAAGCCAGTCAGGACGTTTCCATTGGGGTG
GCCTGGTATCAACAAAAGCCAGGTAAGGCCCCGAAACTTTTAATCTATTCAGCGAGTTACCGCTACACCG
GAGTCCCTTCTCGCTTTAGCGGTAGCGGATCAGGGACGGACTTCACTTTAACCATTAGTTCATTGCAGCC
AGAAGATTTCGCTACATACTATTGTCAACAATACTATATTTACCCGTACACGTTCGGGCAAGGAACTAAG
GTGGAGATTAAACGCACTGTGGCTGCACCATCTGTCTTCATCTTCCCGCCATCTGATGAGCAGTTGAAAT
CTGGAACTGCCTCTGTTGTGTGCCTGCTGAATAACTTCTATCCCAGAGAGGCCAAAGTACAGTGGAAGGT
GGATAACGCCCTCCAATCGGGTAACTCCCAGGAGAGTGTCACAGAGCAGGACAGCAAGGACAGCACCTAC
AGCCTCAGCAGCACCCTGACGCTGAGCAAAGCAGACTACGAGAAACACAAAGTCTACGCCTGCGAAGTCA
CCCATCAGGGCCTGAGCTCGCCCGTCACAAAGAGCTTCAACAGGGGAGAGTGTTGATAAACCGGTAAGCT
GAGCAGCGGCTACAAGGACGTGATCCTGTGGTTCAGCTTCGGCGCCAGCTGCTTCATCCTGCTGGCCATC
GTGATGGGCCTGGTGTTCATCTGCGTGAAGAACGGCAACATGCGGTGCACCATCTGCATCTGATGATATC
GAATTCCACCACACTGGACTAGTGGATCCGAGCTCGGTACCAAGCTTAAGTTTAAACCGCTGATCAGCCT
CGACTGTGCCTTCTAGTTGCCAGCCATCTGTTGTTTGCCCCTCCCCCGTGCCTTCCTTGACCCTGGAAGG
TGCCACTCCCACTGTCCTTTCCTAATAAAATGAGGAAATTGCATCGCATTGTCTGAGTAGGTGTCATTCT
ATTCTGGGGGGTGGGGTGGGGCAGGACAGCAAGGGGGAGGATTGGGAAGACAATAGCAGGCATGCTGGGG
ATGCGGTGGGCTCTATGGCTTCTGAGGCGGAAAGAACCAGCTGGGGCTCTAGGGGGTATCCCC
[124 nt withheld, positions 2164-2287]
C
[91 nt withheld, positions 2289-2379]
A
[49 nt withheld, positions 2381-2429]
CCTTTGACGTTGGAGTCCACGTTCTTT
[37 nt withheld, positions 2457-2493]
ACCCTATCTCGGTCTATTCTTTTGATTTATAAGGGATTTTGCCGATTTCGGCCTATTGGTTAAAAAATGA
GCTGATTTAACAAAAATTTAACGCGAATTAATTCTGTGGAATGTGTGTCAGTTAGGGTGTGGAAAGTCCC
CAGGCTCCCCAGCAGGCAGAAGTATGCAAAGCATGCATCTCAATTAGTCAGCAACCAGGTGTGGAAAGTC
CCCAGGCTCCCCAGCAGGCAGAAGTATGCAAAGCATGCATCTCAATTAGTCAGCAACCATAGTCCCGCCC
CTAACTCCGCCCATCCCGCCCCTAACTCCGCCCAGTTCCGCCCATTCTCCGCCCCATGGCTGACTAATTT
TTTTTATTTATGCAGAGGCCGAGGCCGCCTCTGCCTCTGAGCTATTCCAGAAGTAGTGAGGAGGCTTTTT
TGGAGGCCTAGGCTTTTGCAAAAAGCTCCCGGGAGCTTGTATATCCATTTTCGGATCTGATCAAGAGACA
GGATGAGGATCGTTTCGCATGATTGAACAAGATGGATTGCACGCAGGTTCTCCGGCCGCTTGGGTGGAGA
GGCTATTCGGCTATGACTGGGCACAACAGACAATCGGCTGCTCTGATGCCGCCGTGTTCCGGCTGTCAGC
GCAGGGGCGCCCGGTTCTTTTTGTCAAGACCGACCTGTCCGGTGCCCTGAATGAACTGCAGGACGAGGCA
GCGCGGCTATCGTGGCTGGCCACGACGGGCGTTCCTTGCGCAGCTGTGCTCGACGTTGTCACTGAAGCGG
GAAGGGACTGGCTGCTATTGGGCGAAGTGCCGGGGCAGGATCTCCTGTCATCTCACCTTGCTCCTGCCGA
GAAAGTATCCATCATGGCTGATGCAATGCGGCGGCTGCATACGCTTGATCCGGCTACCTGCCCATTCGAC
CACCAAGCGAAACATCGCATCGAGCGAGCACGTACTCGGATGGAAGCCGGTCTTGTCGATCAGGATGATC
TGGACGAAGAGCATCAGGGGCTCGCGCCAGCCGAACTGTTCGCCAGGCTCAAGGCGCGCATGCCCGACGG
CGAGGATCTCGTCGTGACCCATGGCGATGCCTGCTTGCCGAATATCATGGTGGAAAATGGCCGCTTTTCT
GGATTCATCGACTGTGGCCGGCTGGGTGTGGCGGACCGCTATCAGGACATAGCGTTGGCTACCCGTGATA
TTGCTGAAGAGCTTGGCGGCGAATGGGCTGACCGCTTCCTCGTGCTTTACGGTATCGCCGCTCCCGATTC
GCAGCGCATCGCCTTCTATCGCCTTCTTGACGAGTTCTTCTGAGCGGGACTCTGGGGTTCGAAATGACCG
ACCAAGCGACGCCCAACCTGCCATCACGAGATTTCGATTCCACCGCCGCCTTCTATGAAAGGTTGGGCTT
CGGAATCGTTTTCCGGGACGCCGGCTGGATGATCCTCCAGCGCGGGGATCTCATGCTGGAGTTCTTCGCC
CACCCCAACTTGTTTATTGCAGCTTATAATGGTTACAAATAAAGCAATAGCATCACAAATTTCACAAATA
AAGCATTTTTTTCACTGCATTCTAGTTGTGGTTTGTCCAAACTCATCAATGTATCTTATCATGTCTGTAT
ACCGTCGACCTCTAGCTAGAGCTTGGCGTAATCATGGTCATAGCTGTTTCCTGTGTGAAATTGTTATCCG
CTCACAATTCCACACAACATACGAGCCGGAAGCATAAAGTGTAAAGCCTGGGGTGCCTAATGAGTGAGCT
AACTCACATTAATTGCGTTGCGCTCACTGCCCGCTTTCCAGTCGGGAAACCTGTCGTGCCAGCTGCATTA
ATGAATCGGCCAACGCGCGGGGAGAGGCGGTTTGCGTATTGGGCGCTCTTCCGCTTCCTCGCTCACTGAC
TCGCTGCGCTCGGTCGTTCGGCTGCGGCGAGCGGTATCAGCTCACTCAAAGGCGGTAATACGGTTATCCA
CAGAATCAGGGGATAACGCAGGAAAGAACATGTGAGCAAAAGGCCAGCAAAAGGCCAGGAACCGTAAAAA
GGCCGCGTTGCTGGCGTTTTTCCATAGGCTCCGCCCCCCTGACGAGCATCACAAAAATCGACGCTCAAGT
CAGAGGTGGCGAAACCCGACAGGACTATAAAGATACCAGGCGTTTCCCCCTGGAAGCTCCCTCGTGCGCT
CTCCTGTTCCGACCCTGCCGCTTACCGGATACCTGTCCGCCTTTCTCCCTTCGGGAAGCGTGGCGCTTTC
TCATAGCTCACGCTGTAGGTATCTCAGTTCGGTGTAGGTCGTTCGCTCCAAGCTGGGCTGTGTGCACGAA
CCCCCCGTTCAGCCCGACCGCTGCGCCTTATCCGGTAACTATCGTCTTGAGTCCAACCCGGTAAGACACG
ACTTATCGCCACTGGCAGCAGCCACTGGTAACAGGATTAGCAGAGCGAGGTATGTAGGCGGTGCTACAGA
GTTCTTGAAGTGGTGGCCTAACTACGGCTACACTAGAAGAACAGTATTTGGTATCTGCGCTCTGCTGAAG
CCAGTTACCTTCGGAAAAAGAGTTGGTAGCTCTTGATCCGGCAAACAAACCACCGCTGGTAGCGGTGGTT
TTTTTGTTTGCAAGCAGCAGATTACGCGCAGAAAAAAAGGATCTCAAGAAGATCCTTTGATCTTTTCTAC
GGGGTCTGACGCTCAGTGGAACGAAAACTCACGTTAAGGGATTTTGGTCATGAGATTATCAAAAAGGATC
TTCACCTAGATCCTTTTAAATTAAAAATGAAGTTTTAAATCAATCTAAAGTATATATGAGTAAACTTGGT
CTGACAGTTACCAATGCTTAATCAGTGAGGCACCTATCTCAGCGATCTGTCTATTTCGTTCATCCATAGT
TGCCTGACTCCCCGTCGTGTAGATAACTACGATACGGGAGGGCTTACCATCTGGCCCCAGTGCTGCAATG
ATACCGCGAGACCCACGCTCACCGGCTCCAGATTTATCAGCAATAAACCAGCCAGCCGGAAGGGCCGAGC
GCAGAAGTGGTCCTGCAACTTTATCCGCCTCCATCCAGTCTATTAATTGTTGCCGGGAAGCTAGAGTAAG
TAGTTCGCCAGTTAATAGTTTGCGCAACGTTGTTGCCATTGCTACAGGCATCGTGGTGTCACGCTCGTCG
TTTGGTATGGCTTCATTCAGCTCCGGTTCCCAACGATCAAGGCGAGTTACATGATCCCCCATGTTGTGCA
AAAAAGCGGTTAGCTCCTTCGGTCCTCCGATCGTTGTCAGAAGTAAGTTGGCCGCAGTGTTATCACTCAT
GGTTATGGCAGCACTGCATAATTCTCTTACTGTCATGCCATCCGTAAGATGCTTTTCTGTGACTGGTGAG
TACTCAACCAAGTCATTCTGAGAATAGTGTATGCGGCGACCGAGTTGCTCTTGCCCGGCGTCAATACGGG
ATAATACCGCGCCACATAGCAGAACTTTAAAAGTGCTCATCATTGGAAAACGTTCTTCGGGGCGAAAACT
CTCAAGGATCTTACCGCTGTTGAGATCCAGTTCGATGTAACCCACTCGTGCACCCAACTGATCTTCAGCA
TCTTTTACTTTCACCAGCGTTTCTGGGTGAGCAAAAACAGGAAGGCAAAATGCCGCAAAAAAGGGAATAA
GGGCGACACGGAAATGTTGAATACTCATACTCTTCCTTTTTCAATATTATTGAAGCATTTATCAGGGTTA
TTGTCTCATGAGCGGATACATATTTGAATGTATTTAGAAAAATAAACAAATAGGGGTTCCGCGCACATTT
CCCCGAAAAGTGCCACCTGACGTC
Features (pLannotate 1.2.2; 22 found; start..end, strand, type, name):
     28..80      -  misc_feature   bom (fragment): basis of mobility region from pBR322
    235..614     +  enhancer       CMV enhancer: human cytomegalovirus immediate early enhancer
    615..818     +  promoter       CMV promoter: human cytomegalovirus (CMV) immediate early promoter
    814..847     +  LTR            5' LTR (truncated) (fragment): truncated 5' long terminal repeat (LTR) from HIV-1
    863..881     +  promoter       T7 promoter: promoter for bacteriophage T7 RNA polymerase
   1022..1384    +  CDS            KVM5_MOUSE: Experimental evidence at protein level: Swiss-Prot protein existence level 1. Anti-influenza H3N2 neuraminidase antibody. From Mus musculus (Mouse).
   1343..1663    +  CDS            IGKC: IGKC_HUMAN - Experimental evidence at protein level: Swiss-Prot protein existence level 1. Constant region of immunoglobulin light chains. Immunoglobulins, also known as antibodies, are membrane-bound or secreted glycoproteins produced by B lymphocytes. In the recognition phase of humoral immunity, the membrane-bound immunoglobulins serve as receptors which, upon binding of a specific antigen, trigger the clonal expansion and differentiation of B lymphocytes into immunoglobulins- secreting plasma cells. Secreted immunoglobulins mediate the effector phase of humoral immunity, which results in t
   1676..1810    +  CDS            HA (fragment): HEMA_I34A0 - Experimental evidence at protein level: Swiss-Prot protein existence level 1. Binds to sialic acid-containing receptors on the cell surface, bringing about the attachment of the virus particle to the cell. This attachment induces virion internalization either through clathrin-dependent endocytosis or through clathrin- and caveolin- independent pathway. Plays a major role in the determination of host range restriction and virulence. Class I viral fusion protein. Responsible for penetration of the virus into the cell cytoplasm by mediating the fusion of the membrane of the endocytos
   1894..2118    +  polyA_signal   bGH poly(A) signal: bovine growth hormone polyadenylation signal
   2122..2143    +  promoter       SV40 promoter (fragment): SV40 enhancer and early promoter
   2164..2592    +  rep_origin     f1 ori (sequence partly withheld): f1 bacteriophage origin of replication; arrow indicates direction of (+) strand synthesis
   2606..2935    +  promoter       SV40 promoter: SV40 enhancer and early promoter
   3002..3793    +  CDS            neo: KKA2_KLEPN - Also known as kan, nptII. Experimental evidence at protein level: Swiss-Prot protein existence level 1. Resistance to kanamycin, neomycin, paromomycin, ribostamycin, butirosin and gentamicin B. From Klebsiella pneumoniae.
   3817..3975    +  CDS            ble (fragment): BLE_KLEPN - Experimental evidence at protein level: Swiss-Prot protein existence level 1. Binding protein with a strong affinity to the bleomycin family of antibiotics. Binds to CL990; an antimitotic-antibiotic compound. From Klebsiella pneumoniae.
   3970..4091    +  polyA_signal   SV40 poly(A) signal: SV40 polyadenylation signal
   4164..4180    -  protein_bind   lac operator: The lac repressor binds to the lac operator to inhibit transcription in E. coli. This inhibition can be relieved by adding lactose or isopropyl-β-D-thiogalactopyranoside (IPTG). lac repressor encoded by lacI
   4188..4218    -  promoter       lac promoter: promoter for the E. coli lac operon
   4233..4254    -  protein_bind   CAP binding site: CAP binding activates transcription in the presence of cAMP. E. coli catabolite activator protein
   4267..4359    -  CDS            lacI (fragment): lac repressor; lacI; The lac repressor binds to the lac operator to inhibit transcription in E. coli. This inhibition can be relieved by adding lactose or isopropyl-β-D-thiogalactopyranoside (IPTG).
   4542..5130    -  rep_origin     ori: high-copy-number ColE1/pMB1/pBR322/pUC origin of replication
   5301..6161    -  CDS            AmpR: β-lactamase; bla; confers resistance to ampicillin, carbenicillin, and related antibiotics
   6162..6266    -  promoter       AmpR promoter: bla
