>Addgene plasmid #216310 | pcDNA3.1-Pert Light chain Sequencing Result | analyzer sequence | sequence record 433376
GACGGATCGGGAGATCTCCCGATCCCCTATGGTGCACTCTCAGTACAATCTGCTCTGATGCCGCATAGTT
AAGCCAGTATCTGCTCCCTGCTTGTGTGTTGGAGGTCGCTGAGTAGTGCGCGAGCAAAATTTAAGCTACA
ACAAGGCAAGGCTTGACCGACAATTGCATGAAGAATCTGCTTAGGGTTAGGCGTTTTGCGCTGCTTCGCG
ATGTACGGGCCAGATATACGCGTTGACATTGATTATTGACTAGTTATTAATAGTAATCAATTACGGGGTC
ATTAGTTCATAGCCCATATATGGAGTTCCGCGTTACATAACTTACGGTAAATGGCCCGCCTGGCTGACCG
CCCAACGACCCCCGCCCATTGACGTCAATAATGACGTATGTTCCCATAGTAACGCCAATAGGGACTTTCC
ATTGACGTCAATGGGTGGAGTATTTACGGTAAACTGCCCACTTGGCAGTACATCAAGTGTATCATATGCC
AAGTACGCCCCCTATTGACGTCAATGACGGTAAATGGCCCGCCTGGCATTATGCCCAGTACATGACCTTA
TGGGACTTTCCTACTTGGCAGTACATCTACGTATTAGTCATCGCTATTACCATGGTGATGCGGTTTTGGC
AGTACATCAATGGGCGTGGATAGCGGTTTGACTCACGGGGATTTCCAAGTCTCCACCCCATTGACGTCAA
TGGGAGTTTGTTTTGGCACCAAAATCAACGGGACTTTCCAAAATGTCGTAACAACTCCGCCCCATTGACG
CAAATGGGCGGTAGGCGTGTACGGTGGGAGGTCTATATAAGCAGAGCTCTCTGGCTAACTAGAGAACCCA
CTGCTTACTGGCTTATCGAAATTAATACGACTCACTATAGGGAGACCCAAGCTGGCTAGCGTTTAAACGG
GCCCTCTAGACTCGAGCGGCGCCACCATGGGGATCCTTCCCAGCCCTGGGATGCCTGCGCTGCTCTCCCT
CGTGAGCCTTCTCTCCGTGCTGCTGATGGGTTGCGTAGCTGAAGTACAGTTGGTGGAATCCGGCGGTGGC
CTGGTGCAACCCGGCGGGTCGCTTCGCTTGTCCTGTGCCGCATCTGGGTTCACTTTCACGGACTACACGA
TGGACTGGGTTCGCCAAGCACCAGGGAAAGGTTTAGAATGGGTTGCGGATGTAAATCCAAACTCAGGTGG
TTCTATCTATAATCAGCGCTTCAAGGGCCGCTTCACGCTTAGTGTGGACCGTTCCAAGAATACCTTATAT
CTTCAGATGAACAGTCTTCGCGCCGAGGATACAGCCGTTTACTACTGCGCACGCAATCTTGGACCATCGT
TTTACTTCGACTACTGGGGTCAAGGTACGTTGGTTACTGTATCTTCGGCAAGCACGAAAGGACCATCGGT
CTTCCCCCTGGCACCCTCCTCCAAGAGCACCTCTGGGGGCACAGCGGCCCTGGGCTGCCTGGTCAAGGAC
TACTTCCCCGAACCGGTGACGGTGTCGTGGAACTCAGGCGCCCTGACCAGCGGCGTGCACACCTTCCCGG
CTGTCCTACAGTCCTCAGGACTCTACTCCCTCAGCAGCGTGGTGACCGTGCCCTCCAGCAGCTTGGGCAC
CCAGACCTACATCTGCAACGTGAATCACAAGCCCAGCAACACCAAGGTGGACAAGAAAGTTGGGTCCGGG
CGTGGCGTGCCTCACATCGTGATGGTGGACGCCTACAAGCGTTACAAGGGGCATCACCACCATCATCATT
GATAAACCGGTAAGCTGAGCAGCGGCTACAAGGACGTGATCCTGTGGTTCAGCTTCGGCGCCAGCTGCTT
CATCCTGCTGGCCATCGTGATGGGCCTGGTGTTCATCTGCGTGAAGAACGGCAACATGCGGTGCACCATC
TGCATCTGATGATATCGAATTCCACCACACTGGACTAGTGGATCCGAGCTCGGTACCAAGCTTAAGTTTA
AACCGCTGATCAGCCTCGACTGTGCCTTCTAGTTGCCAGCCATCTGTTGTTTGCCCCTCCCCCGTGCCTT
CCTTGACCCTGGAAGGTGCCACTCCCACTGTCCTTTCCTAATAAAATGAGGAAATTGCATCGCATTGTCT
GAGTAGGTGTCATTCTATTCTGGGGGGTGGGGTGGGGCAGGACAGCAAGGGGGAGGATTGGGAAGACAAT
AGCAGGCATGCTGGGGATGCGGTGGGCTCTATGGCTTCTGAGGCGGAAAGAACCAGCTGGGGCTCTAGGG
GGTATCCCC
[124 nt withheld, positions 2250-2373]
C
[91 nt withheld, positions 2375-2465]
A
[49 nt withheld, positions 2467-2515]
CCTTTGACGTTGGAGTCCACGTTCTTT
[37 nt withheld, positions 2543-2579]
ACCCTATCTCGGTCTATTCTTTTGATTTATAAGGGATTTTGCCGATTTCGGCCTATTGGTTAAAAAATGA
GCTGATTTAACAAAAATTTAACGCGAATTAATTCTGTGGAATGTGTGTCAGTTAGGGTGTGGAAAGTCCC
CAGGCTCCCCAGCAGGCAGAAGTATGCAAAGCATGCATCTCAATTAGTCAGCAACCAGGTGTGGAAAGTC
CCCAGGCTCCCCAGCAGGCAGAAGTATGCAAAGCATGCATCTCAATTAGTCAGCAACCATAGTCCCGCCC
CTAACTCCGCCCATCCCGCCCCTAACTCCGCCCAGTTCCGCCCATTCTCCGCCCCATGGCTGACTAATTT
TTTTTATTTATGCAGAGGCCGAGGCCGCCTCTGCCTCTGAGCTATTCCAGAAGTAGTGAGGAGGCTTTTT
TGGAGGCCTAGGCTTTTGCAAAAAGCTCCCGGGAGCTTGTATATCCATTTTCGGATCTGATCAAGAGACA
GGATGAGGATCGTTTCGCATGATTGAACAAGATGGATTGCACGCAGGTTCTCCGGCCGCTTGGGTGGAGA
GGCTATTCGGCTATGACTGGGCACAACAGACAATCGGCTGCTCTGATGCCGCCGTGTTCCGGCTGTCAGC
GCAGGGGCGCCCGGTTCTTTTTGTCAAGACCGACCTGTCCGGTGCCCTGAATGAACTGCAGGACGAGGCA
GCGCGGCTATCGTGGCTGGCCACGACGGGCGTTCCTTGCGCAGCTGTGCTCGACGTTGTCACTGAAGCGG
GAAGGGACTGGCTGCTATTGGGCGAAGTGCCGGGGCAGGATCTCCTGTCATCTCACCTTGCTCCTGCCGA
GAAAGTATCCATCATGGCTGATGCAATGCGGCGGCTGCATACGCTTGATCCGGCTACCTGCCCATTCGAC
CACCAAGCGAAACATCGCATCGAGCGAGCACGTACTCGGATGGAAGCCGGTCTTGTCGATCAGGATGATC
TGGACGAAGAGCATCAGGGGCTCGCGCCAGCCGAACTGTTCGCCAGGCTCAAGGCGCGCATGCCCGACGG
CGAGGATCTCGTCGTGACCCATGGCGATGCCTGCTTGCCGAATATCATGGTGGAAAATGGCCGCTTTTCT
GGATTCATCGACTGTGGCCGGCTGGGTGTGGCGGACCGCTATCAGGACATAGCGTTGGCTACCCGTGATA
TTGCTGAAGAGCTTGGCGGCGAATGGGCTGACCGCTTCCTCGTGCTTTACGGTATCGCCGCTCCCGATTC
GCAGCGCATCGCCTTCTATCGCCTTCTTGACGAGTTCTTCTGAGCGGGACTCTGGGGTTCGAAATGACCG
ACCAAGCGACGCCCAACCTGCCATCACGAGATTTCGATTCCACCGCCGCCTTCTATGAAAGGTTGGGCTT
CGGAATCGTTTTCCGGGACGCCGGCTGGATGATCCTCCAGCGCGGGGATCTCATGCTGGAGTTCTTCGCC
CACCCCAACTTGTTTATTGCAGCTTATAATGGTTACAAATAAAGCAATAGCATCACAAATTTCACAAATA
AAGCATTTTTTTCACTGCATTCTAGTTGTGGTTTGTCCAAACTCATCAATGTATCTTATCATGTCTGTAT
ACCGTCGACCTCTAGCTAGAGCTTGGCGTAATCATGGTCATAGCTGTTTCCTGTGTGAAATTGTTATCCG
CTCACAATTCCACACAACATACGAGCCGGAAGCATAAAGTGTAAAGCCTGGGGTGCCTAATGAGTGAGCT
AACTCACATTAATTGCGTTGCGCTCACTGCCCGCTTTCCAGTCGGGAAACCTGTCGTGCCAGCTGCATTA
ATGAATCGGCCAACGCGCGGGGAGAGGCGGTTTGCGTATTGGGCGCTCTTCCGCTTCCTCGCTCACTGAC
TCGCTGCGCTCGGTCGTTCGGCTGCGGCGAGCGGTATCAGCTCACTCAAAGGCGGTAATACGGTTATCCA
CAGAATCAGGGGATAACGCAGGAAAGAACATGTGAGCAAAAGGCCAGCAAAAGGCCAGGAACCGTAAAAA
GGCCGCGTTGCTGGCGTTTTTCCATAGGCTCCGCCCCCCTGACGAGCATCACAAAAATCGACGCTCAAGT
CAGAGGTGGCGAAACCCGACAGGACTATAAAGATACCAGGCGTTTCCCCCTGGAAGCTCCCTCGTGCGCT
CTCCTGTTCCGACCCTGCCGCTTACCGGATACCTGTCCGCCTTTCTCCCTTCGGGAAGCGTGGCGCTTTC
TCATAGCTCACGCTGTAGGTATCTCAGTTCGGTGTAGGTCGTTCGCTCCAAGCTGGGCTGTGTGCACGAA
CCCCCCGTTCAGCCCGACCGCTGCGCCTTATCCGGTAACTATCGTCTTGAGTCCAACCCGGTAAGACACG
ACTTATCGCCACTGGCAGCAGCCACTGGTAACAGGATTAGCAGAGCGAGGTATGTAGGCGGTGCTACAGA
GTTCTTGAAGTGGTGGCCTAACTACGGCTACACTAGAAGAACAGTATTTGGTATCTGCGCTCTGCTGAAG
CCAGTTACCTTCGGAAAAAGAGTTGGTAGCTCTTGATCCGGCAAACAAACCACCGCTGGTAGCGGTGGTT
TTTTTGTTTGCAAGCAGCAGATTACGCGCAGAAAAAAAGGATCTCAAGAAGATCCTTTGATCTTTTCTAC
GGGGTCTGACGCTCAGTGGAACGAAAACTCACGTTAAGGGATTTTGGTCATGAGATTATCAAAAAGGATC
TTCACCTAGATCCTTTTAAATTAAAAATGAAGTTTTAAATCAATCTAAAGTATATATGAGTAAACTTGGT
CTGACAGTTACCAATGCTTAATCAGTGAGGCACCTATCTCAGCGATCTGTCTATTTCGTTCATCCATAGT
TGCCTGACTCCCCGTCGTGTAGATAACTACGATACGGGAGGGCTTACCATCTGGCCCCAGTGCTGCAATG
ATACCGCGAGACCCACGCTCACCGGCTCCAGATTTATCAGCAATAAACCAGCCAGCCGGAAGGGCCGAGC
GCAGAAGTGGTCCTGCAACTTTATCCGCCTCCATCCAGTCTATTAATTGTTGCCGGGAAGCTAGAGTAAG
TAGTTCGCCAGTTAATAGTTTGCGCAACGTTGTTGCCATTGCTACAGGCATCGTGGTGTCACGCTCGTCG
TTTGGTATGGCTTCATTCAGCTCCGGTTCCCAACGATCAAGGCGAGTTACATGATCCCCCATGTTGTGCA
AAAAAGCGGTTAGCTCCTTCGGTCCTCCGATCGTTGTCAGAAGTAAGTTGGCCGCAGTGTTATCACTCAT
GGTTATGGCAGCACTGCATAATTCTCTTACTGTCATGCCATCCGTAAGATGCTTTTCTGTGACTGGTGAG
TACTCAACCAAGTCATTCTGAGAATAGTGTATGCGGCGACCGAGTTGCTCTTGCCCGGCGTCAATACGGG
ATAATACCGCGCCACATAGCAGAACTTTAAAAGTGCTCATCATTGGAAAACGTTCTTCGGGGCGAAAACT
CTCAAGGATCTTACCGCTGTTGAGATCCAGTTCGATGTAACCCACTCGTGCACCCAACTGATCTTCAGCA
TCTTTTACTTTCACCAGCGTTTCTGGGTGAGCAAAAACAGGAAGGCAAAATGCCGCAAAAAAGGGAATAA
GGGCGACACGGAAATGTTGAATACTCATACTCTTCCTTTTTCAATATTATTGAAGCATTTATCAGGGTTA
TTGTCTCATGAGCGGATACATATTTGAATGTATTTAGAAAAATAAACAAATAGGGGTTCCGCGCACATTT
CCCCGAAAAGTGCCACCTGACGTC
Features (pLannotate 1.2.2; 21 found; start..end, strand, type, name):
     28..80      -  misc_feature   bom (fragment): basis of mobility region from pBR322
    235..614     +  enhancer       CMV enhancer: human cytomegalovirus immediate early enhancer
    615..818     +  promoter       CMV promoter: human cytomegalovirus (CMV) immediate early promoter
    814..847     +  LTR            5' LTR (truncated) (fragment): truncated 5' long terminal repeat (LTR) from HIV-1
    863..881     +  promoter       T7 promoter: promoter for bacteriophage T7 RNA polymerase
   1021..1671    +  CDS            HVM63_MOUSE (fragment): Experimental evidence at protein level: Swiss-Prot protein existence level 1. Anti-influenza H3N2 neuraminidase antibody. From Mus musculus (Mouse).
   1762..1896    +  CDS            HA (fragment): HEMA_I34A0 - Experimental evidence at protein level: Swiss-Prot protein existence level 1. Binds to sialic acid-containing receptors on the cell surface, bringing about the attachment of the virus particle to the cell. This attachment induces virion internalization either through clathrin-dependent endocytosis or through clathrin- and caveolin- independent pathway. Plays a major role in the determination of host range restriction and virulence. Class I viral fusion protein. Responsible for penetration of the virus into the cell cytoplasm by mediating the fusion of the membrane of the endocytos
   1980..2204    +  polyA_signal   bGH poly(A) signal: bovine growth hormone polyadenylation signal
   2208..2229    +  promoter       SV40 promoter (fragment): SV40 enhancer and early promoter
   2250..2678    +  rep_origin     f1 ori (sequence partly withheld): f1 bacteriophage origin of replication; arrow indicates direction of (+) strand synthesis
   2692..3021    +  promoter       SV40 promoter: SV40 enhancer and early promoter
   3088..3879    +  CDS            neo: KKA2_KLEPN - Also known as kan, nptII. Experimental evidence at protein level: Swiss-Prot protein existence level 1. Resistance to kanamycin, neomycin, paromomycin, ribostamycin, butirosin and gentamicin B. From Klebsiella pneumoniae.
   3903..4061    +  CDS            ble (fragment): BLE_KLEPN - Experimental evidence at protein level: Swiss-Prot protein existence level 1. Binding protein with a strong affinity to the bleomycin family of antibiotics. Binds to CL990; an antimitotic-antibiotic compound. From Klebsiella pneumoniae.
   4056..4177    +  polyA_signal   SV40 poly(A) signal: SV40 polyadenylation signal
   4250..4266    -  protein_bind   lac operator: The lac repressor binds to the lac operator to inhibit transcription in E. coli. This inhibition can be relieved by adding lactose or isopropyl-β-D-thiogalactopyranoside (IPTG). lac repressor encoded by lacI
   4274..4304    -  promoter       lac promoter: promoter for the E. coli lac operon
   4319..4340    -  protein_bind   CAP binding site: CAP binding activates transcription in the presence of cAMP. E. coli catabolite activator protein
   4353..4445    -  CDS            lacI (fragment): lac repressor; lacI; The lac repressor binds to the lac operator to inhibit transcription in E. coli. This inhibition can be relieved by adding lactose or isopropyl-β-D-thiogalactopyranoside (IPTG).
   4628..5216    -  rep_origin     ori: high-copy-number ColE1/pMB1/pBR322/pUC origin of replication
   5387..6247    -  CDS            AmpR: β-lactamase; bla; confers resistance to ampicillin, carbenicillin, and related antibiotics
   6248..6352    -  promoter       AmpR promoter: bla
