[The description below was written by a language model from this plasmid's Addgene catalogue record and pLannotate feature annotations shown in this document.]
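Description:
pcDNA3.1-Pert Light chain is a mammalian expression plasmid built on the Invitrogen pcDNA3.1 backbone that encodes the light chain of "Pert", an anti-HER2 antibody fragment. It is meant to be co-expressed with a separate Pert heavy chain plasmid so that the two chains assemble into the anti-HER2 Pert Fab. The synthetic insert of roughly 0.7 kb was introduced by Gibson cloning and carries an N-terminal signal peptide, which directs the chain into the secretory pathway. In the full-sequence annotation the coding region is recognised as a kappa-type variable domain followed by the human kappa constant region (IGKC). A short fragment with similarity to influenza haemagglutinin is annotated downstream of it, and the catalogue does not explain this fragment. Although the catalogue lists T7 as the promoter, the feature table shows the CMV immediate-early enhancer and promoter upstream. This is the element that drives transcription in mammalian cells, with the T7 promoter lying between it and the insert, and the bGH polyadenylation signal terminates the transcript.

Propagation in E. coli relies on a high-copy ColE1/pUC-type origin and ampicillin resistance (bla), and an f1 origin is also present. For selecting stably transfected mammalian cells, an SV40 early promoter drives the neomycin resistance gene, with an SV40 poly(A) signal, allowing selection with G418.

Two sequence records accompany the entry, and they differ. The 6,297 nt record matches a kappa light chain, whereas the 6,383 nt analyzer record has a longer open reading frame annotated by similarity to an antibody heavy chain fragment, so it may not represent the same insert. Both are somewhat longer than the catalogued total size of 6,160 bp.
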