Addgene plasmid #216310: pcDNA3.1-Pert Light chain
Purpose: Expresses anti-HER2 Pert Light chain in mammalian cells. To be paired with Pert heavy chain to form the anti-HER2 Pert Fab
Depositing lab: Mark Howarth. Depositing organization: University of Oxford. Publication: SpyMask enables combinatorial assembly of bispecific binders. Driscoll CL, Keeble AH, Howarth MR. Nat Commun. 2024 Mar 16;15(1):2403. doi: 10.1038/s41467-024-46599-9. PubMed 38493197.
Backbone
  Vector backbone: pcDNA3.1
  Backbone manufacturer: Invitrogen
  Backbone size w/o insert (bp): 5428
  Total vector size (bp): 6160
  Vector type: Mammalian Expression, Affinity Reagent/ Antibody
  Selectable markers: Neomycin (select with G418)
Growth in bacteria
  Bacterial resistance: Ampicillin, 100 μg/mL
  Growth temperature: 37°C
  Growth strain: DH5alpha
  Copy number: High Copy
Gene/Insert
  Gene/Insert name: Pert Light chain
  Species: Synthetic
  Insert size (bp): 727
  Promoter: T7 promoter
  Tag / fusion protein: Signal peptide (N terminal on insert)
  Cloning method: Gibson Cloning
  Sequencing primers: 5′ T7F; 3′ T7R
Terms and licenses: Academic/Nonprofit Terms; Industry Terms: Not Available to Industry
How to cite: pcDNA3.1-Pert Light chain was a gift from Mark Howarth (Addgene plasmid # 216310 ; http://n2t.net/addgene:216310 ; RRID:Addgene_216310)
