>Addgene plasmid #216310 | pcDNA3.1-Pert Light chain | depositor partial sequence | sequence record 421712 | Pert Light chain
ATGGGGATCCTTCCCAGCCCTGGGATGCCTGCGCTGCTCTCCCTCGTGAGCCTTCTCTCCGTGCTGCTGA
TGGGTTGTGTAGCGGACATTCAAATGACGCAATCGCCATCATCGTTATCAGCCAGCGTTGGGGACCGCGT
AACAATTACATGTAAAGCCAGTCAGGACGTTTCCATTGGGGTGGCCTGGTATCAACAAAAGCCAGGTAAG
GCCCCGAAACTTTTAATCTATTCAGCGAGTTACCGCTACACCGGAGTCCCTTCTCGCTTTAGCGGTAGCG
GATCAGGGACGGACTTCACTTTAACCATTAGTTCATTGCAGCCAGAAGATTTCGCTACATACTATTGTCA
ACAATACTATATTTACCCGTACACGTTCGGGCAAGGAACTAAGGTGGAGATTAAACGCACTGTGGCTGCA
CCATCTGTCTTCATCTTCCCGCCATCTGATGAGCAGTTGAAATCTGGAACTGCCTCTGTTGTGTGCCTGC
TGAATAACTTCTATCCCAGAGAGGCCAAAGTACAGTGGAAGGTGGATAACGCCCTCCAATCGGGTAACTC
CCAGGAGAGTGTCACAGAGCAGGACAGCAAGGACAGCACCTACAGCCTCAGCAGCACCCTGACGCTGAGC
AAAGCAGACTACGAGAAACACAAAGTCTACGCCTGCGAAGTCACCCATCAGGGCCTGAGCTCGCCCGTCA
CAAAGAGCTTCAACAGGGGAGAGTGTTGATAA
